>Addgene plasmid #11086 | pDEST-periHisMBP | depositor full sequence | sequence record 6898 | Author sequence
CCGACACCATCGAATGGTGCAAAACCTTTCGCGGTATGGCATGATAGCGCCCGGAAGAGAGTCAATTCAG
GGTGGTGAATGTGAAACCAGTAACGTTATACGATGTCGCAGAGTATGCCGGTGTCTCTTATCAGACCGTT
TCCCGCGTGGTGAACCAGGCCAGCCACGTTTCTGCGAAAACGCGGGAAAAAGTGGAAGCGGCGATGGCGG
AGCTGAATTACATTCCCAACCGCGTGGCACAACAACTGGCGGGCAAACAGTCGTTGCTGATTGGCGTTGC
CACCTCCAGTCTGGCCCTGCACGCGCCGTCGCAAATTGTCGCGGCGATTAAATCTCGCGCCGATCAACTG
GGTGCCAGCGTGGTGGTGTCGATGGTAGAACGAAGCGGCGTCGAAGCCTGTAAAGCGGCGGTGCACAATC
TTCTCGCGCAACGCGTCAGTGGGCTGATCATTAACTATCCGCTGGATGACCAGGATGCCATTGCTGTGGA
AGCTGCCTGCACTAATGTTCCGGCGTTATTTCTTGATGTCTCTGACCAGACACCCATCAACAGTATTATT
TTCTCCCATGAAGACGGTACGCGACTGGGCGTGGAGCATCTGGTCGCATTGGGTCACCAGCAAATCGCGC
TGTTAGCGGGCCCATTAAGTTCTGTCTCGGCGCGTCTGCGTCTGGCTGGCTGGCATAAATATCTCACTCG
CAATCAAATTCAGCCGATAGCGGAACGGGAAGGCGACTGGAGTGCCATGTCCGGTTTTCAACAAACCATG
CAAATGCTGAATGAGGGCATCGTTCCCACTGCGATGCTGGTTGCCAACGATCAGATGGCGCTGGGCGCAA
TGCGCGCCATTACCGAGTCCGGGCTGCGCGTTGGTGCGGATATCTCGGTAGTGGGATACGACGATACCGA
AGACAGCTCATGTTATATCCCGCCGTTAACCACCATCAAACAGGATTTTCGCCTGCTGGGGCAAACCAGC
GTGGACCGCTTGCTGCAACTCTCTCAGGGCCAGGCGGTGAAGGGCAATCAGCTGTTGCCCGTCTCACTGG
TGAAAAGAAAAACCACCCTGGCGCCCAATACGCAAACCGCCTCTCCCCGCGCGTTGGCCGATTCATTAAT
GCAGCTGGCACGACAGGTTTCCCGACTGGAAAGCGGGCAGTGAGCGCAACGCAATTAATGTGAGTTAGCT
CACTCATTAGGCACAATTCTCATGTTTGACAGCTTATCATCGACTGCACGGTGCACCAATGCTTCTGGCG
TCAGGCAGCCATCGGAAGCTGTGGTATGGCTGTGCAGGTCGTAAATCACTGCATAATTCGTGTCGCTCAA
GGCGCACTCCCGTTCTGGATAATGTTTTTTGCGCCGACATCATAACGGTTCTGGCAAATATTCTGAAATG
AGCTGTTGACAATTAATCATCGGCTCGTATAATGTGTGGAATTGTGAGCGGATAACAATTTCACACAGGA
AACAGCCAGTCCGTTTAGGTGTTTTCACGAGCACTTCACCAACAAGGACCATAGATTATGAAAATAAAAA
CAGGTGCACGCATCCTCGCATTATCCGCATTAACGACGATGATGTTTTCCGCCTCGGCTCTCGCCAAAAT
CCATCACCATCACCATCACGAAGAAGGTAAACTGGTAATCTGGATTAACGGCGATAAAGGCTATAACGGT
CTCGCTGAAGTCGGTAAGAAATTCGAGAAAGATACCGGAATTAAAGTCACCGTTGAGCATCCGGATAAAC
TGGAAGAGAAATTCCCACAGGTTGCGGCAACTGGCGATGGCCCTGACATTATCTTCTGGGCACACGACCG
CTTTGGTGGCTACGCTCAATCTGGCCTGTTGGCTGAAATCACCCCGGACAAAGCGTTCCAGGACAAGCTG
TATCCGTTTACCTGGGATGCCGTACGTTACAACGGCAAGCTGATTGCTTACCCGATCGCTGTTGAAGCGT
TATCGCTGATTTATAACAAAGATCTGCTGCCGAACCCGCCAAAAACCTGGGAAGAGATCCCGGCGCTGGA
TAAAGAACTGAAAGCGAAAGGTAAGAGCGCGCTGATGTTCAACCTGCAAGAACCGTACTTCACCTGGCCG
CTGATTGCTGCTGACGGGGGTTATGCGTTCAAGTATGAAAACGGCAAGTACGACATTAAAGACGTGGGCG
TGGATAACGCTGGCGCGAAAGCGGGTCTGACCTTCCTGGTTGACCTGATTAAAAACAAACACATGAATGC
AGACACCGATTACTCCATCGCAGAAGCTGCCTTTAATAAAGGCGAAACAGCGATGACCATCAACGGCCCG
TGGGCATGGTCCAACATCGACACCAGCAAAGTGAATTATGGTGTAACGGTACTGCCGACCTTCAAGGGTC
AACCATCCAAACCGTTCGTTGGCGTGCTGAGCGCAGGTATTAACGCCGCCAGTCCGAACAAAGAGCTGGC
AAAAGAGTTCCTCGAAAACTATCTGCTGACTGATGAAGGTCTGGAAGCGGTTAATAAAGACAAACCGCTG
GGTGCCGTAGCGCTGAAGTCTTACGAGGAAGAGTTGGCGAAAGATCCACGTATTGCCGCCACCATGGAAA
ACGCCCAGAAAGGTGAAATCATGCCGAACATCCCGCAGATGTCCGCTTTCTGGTATGCCGTGCGTACTGC
GGTGATCAACGCCGCCAGCGGTCGTCAGACTGTCGATGAAGCCCTGAAAGACGCGCAGACTAATTCGATC
ACAAGTTTGTACAAAAAAGCTGAACGAGAAACGTAAAATGATATAAATATCAATATATTAAATTAGATTT
TGCATAAAAAACAGACTACATAATACTGTAAAACACAACATATCCAGTCACTATGGCGGCCGCATTAGGC
ACCCCAGGCTTTACACTTTATGCTTCCGGCTCGTATAATGTGTGGATTTTGAGTTAGGATCCGGCGAGAT
TTTCAGGAGCTAAGGAAGCTAAAATGGAGAAAAAAATCACTGGATATACCACCGTTGATATATCCCAATG
GCATCGTAAAGAACATTTTGAGGCATTTCAGTCAGTTGCTCAATGTACCTATAACCAGACCGTTCAGCTG
GATATTACGGCCTTTTTAAAGACCGTAAAGAAAAATAAGCACAAGTTTTATCCGGCCTTTATTCACATTC
TTGCCCGCCTGATGAATGCTCATCCGGAATTCCGTATGGCAATGAAAGACGGTGAGCTGGTGATATGGGA
TAGTGTTCACCCTTGTTACACCGTTTTCCATGAGCAAACTGAAACGTTTTCATCGCTCTGGAGTGAATAC
CACGACGATTTCCGGCAGTTTCTACACATATATTCGCAAGATGTGGCGTGTTACGGTGAAAACCTGGCCT
ATTTCCCTAAAGGGTTTATTGAGAATATGTTTTTCGTCTCAGCCAATCCCTGGGTGAGTTTCACCAGTTT
TGATTTAAACGTGGCCAATATGGACAACTTCTTCGCCCCCGTTTTCACCATGGGCAAATATTATACGCAA
GGCGACAAGGTGCTGATGCCGCTGGCGATTCAGGTTCATCATGCCGTCTGTGATGGCTTCCATGTCGGCA
GAATGCTTAATGAATTACAACAGTACTGCGATGAGTGGCAGGGCGGGGCGTAAACGCGTGGATCCGGCTT
ACTAAAAGCCAGATAACAGTATGCGTATTTGCGCGCTGATTTTTGCGGTATAAGAATATATACTGATATG
TATACCCGAAGTATGTCAAAAAGAGGTGTGCTATGAAGCAGCGTATTACAGTGACAGTTGACAGCGACAG
CTATCAGTTGCTCAAGGCATATATGATGTCAATATCTCCGGTCTGGTAAGCACAACCATGCAGAATGAAG
CCCGTCGTCTGCGTGCCGAACGCTGGAAAGCGGAAAATCAGGAAGGGATGGCTGAGGTCGCCCGGTTTAT
TGAAATGAACGGCTCTTTTGCTGACGAGAACAGGGACTGGTGAAATGCAGTTTAAGGTTTACACCTATAA
AAGAGAGAGCCGTTATCGTCTGTTTGTGGATGTACAGAGTGATATTATTGACACGCCCGGGCGACGGATG
GTGATCCCCCTGGCCAGTGCACGTCTGCTGTCAGATAAAGTCTCCCGTGAACTTTACCCGGTGGTGCATA
TCGGGGATGAAAGCTGGCGCATGATGACCACCGATATGGCCAGTGTGCCGGTCTCCGTTATCGGGGAAGA
AGTGGCTGATCTCAGCCACCGCGAAAATGACATCAAAAACGCCATTAACCTGATGTTCTGGGGAATATAA
ATGTCAGGCTCCCTTATACACAGCCAGTCTGCAGGTCGACCATAGTGACTGGATATGTTGTGTTTTACAG
TATTATGTAGTCTGTTTTTTATGCAAAATCTAATTTAATATATTGATATTTATATCATTTTACGTTTCTC
GTTCAGCTTTCTTGTACAAAGTGGTGATAGCTTGGCACTGGCCGTCGTTTTACAACGTCGTGACTGGGAA
AACCCTGGCGTTACCCAACTTAATCGCCTTGCAGCACATCCCCCTTTCGCCAGCTGGCGTAATAGCGAAG
AGGCCCGCACCGATCGCCCTTCCCAACAGTTGCGCAGCCTGAATGGCGAATGGCAGCTTGGCTGTTTTGG
CGGATGAGATAAGATTTTCAGCCTGATACAGATTAAATCAGAACGCAGAAGCGGTCTGATAAAACAGAAT
TTGCCTGGCGGCAGTAGCGCGGTGGTCCCACCTGACCCCATGCCGAACTCAGAAGTGAAACGCCGTAGCG
CCGATGGTAGTGTGGGGTCTCCCCATGCGAGAGTAGGGAACTGCCAGGCATCAAATAAAACGAAAGGCTC
AGTCGAAAGACTGGGCCTTTCGTTTTATCTGTTGTTTGTCGGTGAACGCTCTCCTGAGTAGGACAAATCC
GCCGGGAGCGGATTTGAACGTTGCGAAGCAACGGCCCGGAGGGTGGCGGGCAGGACGCCCGCCATAAACT
GCCAGGCATCAAATTAAGCAGAAGGCCATCCTGACGGATGGCCTTTTTGCGTTTCTACAAACTCTTTTTG
TTTATTTTTCTAAATACATTCAAATATGTATCCGCTCATGAGACAATAACCCTGATAAATGCTTCAATAA
TATTGAAAAAGGAAGAGTATGAGTATTCAACATTTCCGTGTCGCCCTTATTCCCTTTTTTGCGGCATTTT
GCCTTCCTGTTTTTGCTCACCCAGAAACGCTGGTGAAAGTAAAAGATGCTGAAGATCAGTTGGGTGCACG
AGTGGGTTACATCGAACTGGATCTCAACAGCGGTAAGATCCTTGAGAGTTTTCGCCCCGAAGAACGTTCT
CCAATGATGAGCACTTTTAAAGTTCTGCTATGTGGCGCGGTATTATCCCGTGTTGACGCCGGGCAAGAGC
AACTCGGTCGCCGCATACACTATTCTCAGAATGACTTGGTTGAGTACTCACCAGTCACAGAAAAGCATCT
TACGGATGGCATGACAGTAAGAGAATTATGCAGTGCTGCCATAACCATGAGTGATAACACTGCGGCCAAC
TTACTTCTGACAACGATCGGAGGACCGAAGGAGCTAACCGCTTTTTTGCACAACATGGGGGATCATGTAA
CTCGCCTTGATCGTTGGGAACCGGAGCTGAATGAAGCCATACCAAACGACGAGCGTGACACCACGATGCC
TGTAGCAATGGCAACAACGTTGCGCAAACTATTAACTGGCGAACTACTTACTCTAGCTTCCCGGCAACAA
TTAATAGACTGGATGGAGGCGGATAAAGTTGCAGGACCACTTCTGCGCTCGGCCCTTCCGGCTGGCTGGT
TTATTGCTGATAAATCTGGAGCCGGTGAGCGTGGGTCTCGCGGTATCATTGCAGCACTGGGGCCAGATGG
TAAGCCCTCCCGTATCGTAGTTATCTACACGACGGGGAGTCAGGCAACTATGGATGAACGAAATAGACAG
ATCGCTGAGATAGGTGCCTCACTGATTAAGCATTGGTAACTGTCAGACCAAGTTTACTCATATATACTTT
AGATTGATT
[38 nt withheld, positions 6030-6067]
A
[37 nt withheld, positions 6069-6105]
ATTTTGTTAAAATTCGCGTTAAATTTTTGTTAAATCAGCTCATTTTTTAACCAATAGGCCGAAATCGGCA
AAATCCCTTATAAATCAAAAGAATAGCCCGAGATAGGGT
[37 nt withheld, positions 6215-6251]
AAAGAACGTGGACTCCAACGTCAAAGG
[141 nt withheld, positions 6279-6419]
G
[125 nt withheld, positions 6421-6545]
AAAGGATCTAGGTGAAGATCCTTTTTGATAATCTCATGACCAAAATCCCTTAACGTGAGTTTTCGTTCCA
CTGAGCGTCAGACCCCGTAGAAAAGATCAAAGGATCTTCTTGAGATCCTTTTTTTCTGCGCGTAATCTGC
TGCTTGCAAACAAAAAAACCACCGCTACCAGCGGTGGTTTGTTTGCCGGATCAAGAGCTACCAACTCTTT
TTCCGAAGGTAACTGGCTTCAGCAGAGCGCAGATACCAAATACTGTCCTTCTAGTGTAGCCGTAGTTAGG
CCACCACTTCAAGAACTCTGTAGCACCGCCTACATACCTCGCTCTGCTAATCCTGTTACCAGTGGCTGCT
GCCAGTGGCGATAAGTCGTGTCTTACCGGGTTGGACTCAAGACGATAGTTACCGGATAAGGCGCAGCGGT
CGGGCTGAACGGGGGGTTCGTGCACACAGCCCAGCTTGGAGCGAACGACCTACACCGAACTGAGATACCT
ACAGCGTGAGCTATGAGAAAGCGCCACGCTTCCCGAAGGGAGAAAGGCGGACAGGTATCCGGTAAGCGGC
AGGGTCGGAACAGGAGAGCGCACGAGGGAGCTTCCAGGGGGAAACGCCTGGTATCTTTATAGTCCTGTCG
GGTTTCGCCACCTCTGACTTGAGCGTCGATTTTTGTGATGCTCGTCAGGGGGGCGGAGCCTATGGAAAAA
CGCCAGCAACGCGGCCTTTTTACGGTTCCTGGCCTTTTGCTGGCCTTTTGCTCACATGTTCTTTCCTGCG
TTATCCCCTGATTCTGTGGATAACCGTATTACCGCCTTTGAGTGAGCTGATACCGCTCGCCGCAGCCGAA
CGACCGAGCGCAGCGAGTCAGTGAGCGAGGAAGCGGAAGAGCGCCTGATGCGGTATTTTCTCCTTACGCA
TCTGTGCGGTATTTCACACCGCATATGGTGCACTCTCAGTACAATCTGCTCTGATGCCGCATAGTTAAGC
CAGTATACACTCCGCTATCGCTACGTGACTGGGTCATGGCTGCGCCCCGACACCCGCCAACACCCGCTGA
CGCGCCCTGACGGGCTTGTCTGCTCCCGGCATCCGCTTACAGACAAGCTGTGACCGTCTCCGGGAGCTGC
ATGTGTCAGAGGTTTTCACCGTCATCACCGAAACGCGCGAGGCAGCTGCGGTAAAGCTCATCAGCGTGGT
CGTGCAGCGATTCACAGATGTCTGCCTGTTCATCCGCGTCCAGCTCGTTGAGTTTCTCCAGAAGCGTTAA
TGTCTGGCTTCTGATAAAGCGGGCCATGTTAAGGGCGGTTTTTTCCTGTTTGGTCACTTGATGCCTCCGT
GTAAGGGGGAATTTCTGTTCATGGGGGTAATGATACCGATGAAACGAGAGAGGATGCTCACGATACGGGT
TACTGATGATGAACATGCCCGGTTACTGGAACGTTGTGAGGGTAAACAACTGGCGGTATGGATGCGGCGG
GACCAGAGAAAAATCACTCAGGGTCAATGCCAGCGCTTCGTTAATACAGATGTAGGTGTTCCACAGGGTA
GCCAGCAGCATCCTGCGATGCAGATCCGGAACATAATGGTGCAGGGCGCTGACTTCCGCGTTTCCAGACT
TTACGAAACACGGAAACCGAAGACCATTCATGTTGTTGCTCAGGTCGCAGACGTTTTGCAGCAGCAGTCG
CTTCACGTTCGCTCGCGTATCGGTGATTCATTCTGCTAACCAGTAAGGCAACCCCGCCAGCCTAGCCGGG
TCCTCAACGACAGGAGCACGATCATGCGCACCCGTGGCCAGGACCCAACGCTGCCCGAAATT
Features (pLannotate 1.2.2; 25 found; start..end, strand, type, name):
      3..80      +  promoter       lacIq promoter: lacI (mutant); In the lacIq allele, a single base change in the promoter boosts expression of the lacI gene about 10-fold.
     81..1163    +  CDS            lacI: lac repressor; lacI; The lac repressor binds to the lac operator to inhibit transcription in E. coli. This inhibition can be relieved by adding lactose or isopropyl-β-D-thiogalactopyranoside (IPTG).
   1176..1197    +  protein_bind   CAP binding site: CAP binding activates transcription in the presence of cAMP. E. coli catabolite activator protein
   1216..1233    +  promoter       tet promoter (fragment): E. coli promoter for tetracycline efflux protein gene
   1406..1434    +  promoter       tac promoter: strong E. coli promoter; hybrid between the trp and lac UV5 promoters
   1442..1458    +  protein_bind   lac operator: The lac repressor binds to the lac operator to inhibit transcription in E. coli. This inhibition can be relieved by adding lactose or isopropyl-β-D-thiogalactopyranoside (IPTG). lac repressor encoded by lacI
   1528..2721    +  CDS            MBP: maltose binding protein from E. coli; malE; This gene encodes a signal sequence that can direct MBP to the bacterial periplasm.
   2731..2855    +  protein_bind   attR1: mutant version of attR; recombination site for the Gateway® LR reaction LR Clonase™
   2880..2910    +  promoter       lac UV5 promoter: E. coli lac promoter with an "up" mutation
   2935..2963    +  promoter       cat promoter (fragment): promoter of the E. coli cat gene encoding chloramphenicol acetyltransferase
   2964..3623    +  CDS            CmR: chloramphenicol acetyltransferase; cat; confers resistance to chloramphenicol
   3802..3960    +  CDS            ccdA (fragment): CCDA_ECO57 - Also known as H, letA. Experimental evidence at protein level: Swiss-Prot protein existence level 1. Antitoxin component of a type II toxin-antitoxin (TA) system which inhibits the post-segregational killing (PSK) of plasmid-free cells, also referred to as a plasmid addiction system. Binds to and blocks the activity of CcdB; will also remove bound CcdB protein from the CcdB-GyrA complex by forming a CcdA-CcdB complex, a process termed rejuvenation. Functions as a transcriptional corepressor for the ccdAB operon, repression also requires CcdB (By similarity). From Escherichia coli
   3965..4267    +  CDS            ccdB: CCDB_ECOLI - Also known as G, letB, letD. Experimental evidence at protein level: Swiss-Prot protein existence level 1. Toxic component of a type II toxin-antitoxin (TA) system, functioning in plasmid maintainence. Responsible for the post- segregational killing (PSK) of plasmid-free cells, also referred to as a plasmid addiction system. Half-life of over 2 hours. Cell killing by CcdB is accompanied by filamentation, defects in chromosome and plasmid segregation, defects in cell division, formation of anucleate cells, decreased DNA synthesis and plasmid loss. Interferes with the activity of DN
   4311..4435    -  protein_bind   attR2: mutant version of attR; recombination site for the Gateway® LR reaction LR Clonase™
   4446..4600    +  CDS            lacZα (fragment): LacZα fragment of β-galactosidase; lacZ fragment
   4693..4808    +  ncRNA          5S rRNA: Accession: RF00001 - 5S ribosomal RNA
   4812..4898    +  terminator     rrnB T1 terminator: Escherichia coli rrnB; transcription terminator T1 from the E. coli rrnB gene
   4990..5017    +  terminator     rrnB T2 terminator: transcription terminator T2 from the E. coli rrnB gene
   5037..5128    +  promoter       AmpR promoter: bla
   5129..5989    +  CDS            AmpR: β-lactamase; bla; confers resistance to ampicillin, carbenicillin, and related antibiotics
   6031..6544    -  rep_origin     M13 ori (sequence partly withheld): M13 bacteriophage origin of replication; arrow indicates direction of (+) strand synthesis
   6655..7243    +  rep_origin     ori: high-copy-number ColE1/pMB1/pBR322/pUC origin of replication
   7429..7569    -  misc_feature   bom: basis of mobility region from pBR322
   7671..7862    -  CDS            rop: Rop protein, which maintains plasmids at low copy number; rop
   7866..8261    +  CDS            YPB1_ECOLX: Protein predicted: Swiss-Prot protein existence level 4. From Escherichia coli.
