[The description below was written by a language model from this plasmid's Addgene catalogue record and pLannotate feature annotations shown in this document.]
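Description:
pDEST-periHisMBP is an empty Gateway destination vector for bacterial expression, derived from the pMal-C2 backbone. It is designed to produce passenger proteins in Escherichia coli as fusions to the C-terminus of a His6-tagged maltose-binding protein that is exported to the periplasm. Transcription is driven by the IPTG-inducible tac promoter with a downstream lac operator. It is kept repressed by a plasmid-borne lacI gene expressed from the lacIq promoter and is terminated by the rrnB T1 and T2 terminators. The annotated malE reading frame includes the native MBP signal sequence, which directs the fusion across the inner membrane. The catalogue lists a 6xHis tag as an N-terminal backbone tag alongside MBP and its signal peptide, although the feature table does not annotate the His tag separately.

Immediately downstream of MBP lies the Gateway cassette: attR1 and attR2 sites flanking a chloramphenicol acetyltransferase gene and the ccdB toxin gene (with a ccdA fragment). In an LR recombination with an entry clone, this cassette is replaced by the gene of interest. Loss of ccdB then allows counterselection against unrecombined vector in ordinary strains. The empty vector itself must be maintained in a CcdB-resistant gyrA mutant host such as DB3.1, under combined ampicillin and chloramphenicol selection.

The backbone carries AmpR, a ColE1/pBR322-type origin with bom and rop (consistent with the recorded low copy number), an M13 origin, and a residual lacZα fragment after attR2. The deposited full sequence is 8,357 nt, larger than the roughly 6 kb listed for the parental backbone. The associated publication presents it as one of a set of vectors for making combinatorially tagged His6-MBP fusions in the cytoplasm or periplasm.
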