Addgene plasmid #11086: pDEST-periHisMBP
Purpose: (Empty Backbone)
Depositing lab: David Waugh. Depositing organization: National Cancer Institute (NCI). Publication: Gateway vectors for the production of combinatorially-tagged His6-MBP fusion proteins in the cytoplasm and periplasm of Escherichia coli. Nallamsetty S, Austin BP, Penrose KJ, Waugh DS. Protein Sci. 2005 Dec . 14(12):2964-71. 10.1110/ps.051718605 PubMed 16322578.
Backbone
  Vector backbone: pMal-C2
  Backbone manufacturer: New England Biolabs
  Backbone size (bp): 6000
  Vector type: Bacterial Expression
  Promoter: Tac (lactose/IPTG inducible)
  Tag / fusion protein: 6xHis (N terminal on backbone); MBP (N terminal on backbone); MBP signal peptide (N terminal on backbone)
Growth in bacteria
  Bacterial resistance: Chloramphenicol and Ampicillin, 25 & 100 μg/mL
  Growth temperature: 37°C
  Growth strain: DB3.1
  Growth instructions: plasmid must be grown in gyrA mutant resistant to the toxin CcdB
  Copy number: Low Copy
Gene/Insert
  Cloning method: Gateway Cloning
  Sequencing primers: 5′ MBP-F; 3′ M13_pUC_fwd; M13-F20
Terms and licenses: Academic/Nonprofit Terms; Industry Terms: Not Available to Industry
Depositor comments: The MBP ORF can be sequenced using 5'-GAG CGG ATA ACA ATT TCA CAC AGG-3' as a tac promoter sequencing primer (in the forward direction). To sequence inserts fused to the C-terminus of MBP, the primers are 5'-GAT GAA GCC CTG AAA GAC GCG CAG-3' (forward) and 5'-GCA AGG CGA TTA AGT TGG GTA ACG C-3' (reverse).
How to cite: pDEST-periHisMBP was a gift from David Waugh (Addgene plasmid # 11086 ; http://n2t.net/addgene:11086 ; RRID:Addgene_11086)
