>Addgene plasmid #11086 | pDEST-periHisMBP | addgene partial sequence | sequence record 18058 | 11086 with tac promoter
GAGCACTTCCCAACAAGGACCATAGATTATGAAAATAAAAACAGGTGCACGCATCCTCGCATTATCCGCA
TTAACGACGATGATGTTTTCCGCCTCGGCTCTCGCCAAAATCCATCACCATCACCATCACGAAGAAGGTA
AACTGGTAATCTGGATTAACGGCGATAAAGGCTATAACGGTCTCGCTGAAGTCGGTAAGAAATTCGAGAA
AGATACCGGAATTAAAGTCACCGTTGAGCATCCGGATAAACTGGAAGAGAAATTCCCACAGGTTGCGGCA
ACTGGCGATGGCCCTGACATTATCTTCTGGGCACACGACCGCTTTGGTGGCTACGCTCAATCTGGCCTGT
TGGCTGAAATCACCCCGGACAAAGCGTTCCAGGACAAGCTGTATCCGTTTACCTGGGATGCCGTACGTTA
CAACGGCAAGCTGATTGCTTACCCGATCGCTGTTGAAGCGTTATCGCTGATTTATAACAAAGATCTGCTG
CCGAACCCGCCAAAAACCTGGGAAGAGATCCCGGCGCTGGATAAAGAACTGAAAGCGAAAGGTAAGAGCG
CGCTGATGTTCAACCTGCAAGAACCGTACTTCACCTGGCCGCTGATTGCTGCTGACGGGGGTTATGCGTT
CAAGTATGAAAACGGCAAGTACGACATTAAAGACGTGGGCGTGGATAACGCTGGCGCGAAAGCGGGTCTG
ACCTTCCTGGTTG
