>Addgene plasmid #11086 | pDEST-periHisMBP | addgene partial sequence | sequence record 37204 | tac-promoter 5'-GAGCGGATAACAATTTCACACAGG-3'
TTTCACGAGCACTTCACCAACAAGGACCATAGATTATGAAAATAAAAACAGGTGCACGCATCCTCGCATT
ATCCGCATTAACGACGATGATGTTTTCCGCCTCGGCTCTCGCCAAAATCCATCACCATCACCATCACGAA
GAAGGTAAACTGGTAATCTGGATTAACGGCGATAAAGGCTATAACGGTCTCGCTGAAGTCGGTAAGAAAT
TCGAGAAAGATACCGGAATTAAAGTCACCGTTGAGCATCCGGATAAACTGGAAGAGAAATTCCCACAGGT
TGCGGCAACTGGCGATGGCCCTGACATTATCTTCTGGGCACACGACCGCTTTGGTGGCTACGCTCAATCT
GGCCTGTTGGCTGAAATCACCCCGGACAAAGCGTTCCAGGACAAGCTGTATCCGTTTACCTGGGATGCCG
TACGTTACAACGGCAAGCTGATTGCTTACCCGATCGCTGTTGAAGCGTTATCGCTGATTTATAACAAAGA
TCTGCTGCCGAACCCGCCAAAAACCTGGGAAGAGATCCCGGCGCTGGATAAAGAACTGAAAGCGAAAGGT
AAGAGCGCGCTGATGTTCAACCTGCAAGAACCGTACTTCACCTGGCCGCTGATTGCTGCTGACGGGGGTT
ATGCGTTCAAGTATGAAAACGGCAAGTACGACATTAAAGACGT
